Addgene plasmid #55682: REM2
Purpose: expression of mouse REM2
Depositing lab: Julian Downward. Depositing organization: Cancer Research UK. Publication: RAS and RHO families of GTPases directly regulate distinct phosphoinositide 3-kinase isoforms. Fritsch R, de Krijger I, Fritsch K, George R, Reason B, Kumar MS, Diefenbacher M, Stamp G, Downward J. Cell. 2013 May 23;153(5):1050-63. doi: 10.1016/j.cell.2013.04.031. PubMed 23706742.
Backbone
  Vector backbone: pGEX2T
  Backbone manufacturer: GE Healthcare Life Sciences
  Backbone size w/o insert (bp): 4948
  Vector type: Bacterial Expression
Growth in bacteria
  Bacterial resistance: Ampicillin, 100 μg/mL
  Growth temperature: 37°C
  Growth strain: BL21 codon plus ril de3
  Copy number: High Copy
Gene/Insert
  Gene/Insert name: REM2
  Species: M. musculus (mouse)
  Entrez Gene: Rem2 (a.k.a. AW411893)
  Promoter: lac
  Cloning method: Restriction Enzyme; 5′ cloning site BamHI (not destroyed); 3′ cloning site EcoRI (not destroyed)
  Sequencing primers: 5′ lac promoter; 3′ GST-R
Terms and licenses: Academic/Nonprofit Terms; Industry Terms: Not Available to Industry
How to cite: REM2 was a gift from Julian Downward (Addgene plasmid # 55682 ; http://n2t.net/addgene:55682 ; RRID:Addgene_55682)
