[The description below was written by a language model from this plasmid's Addgene catalogue record.]
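Description:
REM2 is a bacterial expression plasmid built on the pGEX2T backbone (about 4.9 kb without insert), carrying the mouse Rem2 coding sequence for production of the protein in E. coli. It is a high-copy plasmid selected with ampicillin, and the record lists a BL21 codon-plus (DE3) derivative as the host, a strain type generally chosen for protein production because it supplies rare tRNAs that help translate eukaryotic coding sequences. No feature table accompanies the entry, so the origin of replication and other backbone elements are not individually documented here.

The Rem2 insert was cloned by restriction digestion between BamHI and EcoRI sites, both of which remain intact, so the insert can be excised or transferred. The record gives the promoter as lac; pGEX-series vectors are generally known for IPTG-inducible expression under lac repressor control. These vectors normally place inserts at this cloning site downstream of a glutathione S-transferase coding sequence, with a thrombin cleavage site in the 2T version, which would yield a GST–REM2 fusion that can be purified on glutathione resin. The catalogue entry does not explicitly list a tag or fusion, though, so this arrangement is inferred from the backbone rather than stated.

REM2 is a member of the RGK branch of the RAS superfamily of small GTPases. The stated purpose is simply expression of mouse REM2, and the associated publication concerns direct regulation of phosphoinositide 3-kinase isoforms by RAS and RHO family GTPases. This is consistent with use of the plasmid as a source of recombinant GTPase for in vitro binding or activity studies, although the record does not specify the assay.
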