>Addgene plasmid #55682 | REM2 | depositor partial sequence | sequence record 86232 | REM2
ATGCCCGTGCCCTACAAACACCAGCTGCGGCGGGCCCAAGCTGTAGATGAACTTGACTGGCCACCCCAGG
CCTCCCCCTCTGGCTCCTCTGACTCCTTGGGCTCAGGGGAGGCAGCCCTTACCCAAAAAGATGGCGTCTT
TAAGGTCATGCTCGTGGGGGAGAGTGGCGTGGGCAAGAGCACTCTAGCGGGCACTTTTGGAGGTCTCCAG
GGAGACCATGCTCACGAGATGGAGAACTCAGAGGACACCTATGAGAGACGGATCATGGTGGACAAAGAAG
AAGTGACTTTAATTGTTTATGACATCTGGGAACAGGGAGATGCAGGAGGATGGCTGCAGGATCACTGCCT
TCAGACGGGGGATGCCTTTCTCATCGTCTTCTCAGTGACAGATCGACGAAGCTTCTCTAAAGTTCCAGAA
ACCCTTCTTCGGCTCCGGGCTGGGAGGCCCCACCATGACCTACCTGTCATCCTTGTTGGAAATAAGAGTG
ACCTGGCCCGCTCCCGGGAGGTATCACTGGAGGAGGGTCGCCATCTGGCTGGGACGCTGAGCTGCAAGCA
CATCGAGACGTCGGCCGCTCTCCACCACAACACTCGTGAGCTCTTCGAGGGTGCTGTGCGTCAGATCAGG
CTGCGGCGGGGCCGGGGTCATGCCGGGGGCCAGCGACCCGAACCTAGCAGCCCGGACGGCCCCGCGCCGC
CTACGCGCCGTGAGAGCCTCACCAAGAAAGCTAAGCGCTTCCTCGCCAACCTGGTGCCGCGCAACGCTAA
GTTCTTCAAGCAACGCTCCAGGTCATGTCACGACCTCTCTGTGCTCTGA
