>Addgene plasmid #55682 | REM2 | depositor partial sequence | sequence record 86233 | pGEX2T backbone
ACGTTATCGACTGCACGGTGCACCAATGCTTCTGGCGTCAGGCAGCCATCGGAAGCTGTGGTATGGCTGT
GCAGGTCGTAAATCACTGCATAATTCGTGTCGCTCAAGGCGCACTCCCGTTCTGGATAATGTTTTTTGCG
CCGACATCATAACGGTTCTGGCAAATATTCTGAAATGAGCTGTTGACAATTAATCATCGGCTCGTATAAT
GTGTGGAATTGTGAGCGGATAACAATTTCACACAGGAAACAGTATTCATGTCCCCTATACTAGGTTATTG
GAAAATTAAGGGCCTTGTGCAACCCACTCGACTTCTTTTGGAATATCTTGAAGAAAAATATGAAGAGCAT
TTGTATGAGCGCGATGAAGGTGATAAATGGCGAAACAAAAAGTTTGAATTGGGTTTGGAGTTTCCCAATC
TTCCTTATTATATTGATGGTGATGTTAAATTAACACAGTCTATGGCCATCATACGTTATATAGCTGACAA
GCACAACATGTTGGGTGGTTGTCCAAAAGAGCGTGCAGAGATTTCAATGCTTGAAGGAGCGGTTTTGGAT
ATTAGATACGGTGTTTCGAGAATTGCATATAGTAAAGACTTTGAAACTCTCAAAGTTGATTTTCTTAGCA
AGCTACCTGAAATGCTGAAAATGTTCGAAGATCGTTTATGTCATAAAACATATTTAAATGGTGATCATGT
AACCCATCCTGACTTCATGTTGTATGACGCTCTTGATGTTGTTTTATACATGGACCCAATGTGCCTGGAT
GCGTTCCCAAAATTAGTTTGTTTTAAAAAACGTATTGAAGCTATCCCACAAATTGATAAGTACTTGAAAT
CCAGCAAGTATATAGCATGGCCTTTGCAGGGCTGGCAAGCCACGTTTGGTGGTGGCGACCATCCTCCAAA
ATCGGATCTGGTTCCGCGTGGATCCCCGGGAATTCATCGTGACTGACTGACGATCTGCCTCGCGCGTTTC
GGTGATGACGGTGAAAACCTCTGACACATGCAGCTCCCGGAGACGGTCACAGCTTGTCTGTAAGCGGATG
CCGGGAGCAGACAAGCCCGTCAGGGCGCGTCAGCGGGTGTTGGCGGGTGTCGGGGCGCAGCCATGACCCA
GTCACGTAGCGATAGCGGAGTGTATAATTCTTGAAGACGAAAGGGCCTCGTGATACGCCTATTTTTATAG
GTTAATGTCATGATAATAATGGTTTCTTAGACGTCAGGTGGCACTTTTCGGGGAAATGTGCGCGGAACCC
CTATTTGTTTATTTTTCTAAATACATTCAAATATGTATCCGCTCATGAGACAATAACCCTGATAAATGCT
TCAATAATATTGAAAAAGGAAGAGTATGAGTATTCAACATTTCCGTGTCGCCCTTATTCCCTTTTTTGCG
GCATTTTGCCTTCCTGTTTTTGCTCACCCAGAAACGCTGGTGAAAGTAAAAGATGCTGAAGATCAGTTGG
GTGCACGAGTGGGTTACATCGAACTGGATCTCAACAGCGGTAAGATCCTTGAGAGTTTTCGCCCCGAAGA
ACGTTTTCCAATGATGAGCACTTTTAAAGTTCTGCTATGTGGCGCGGTATTATCCCGTGTTGACGCCGGG
CAAGAGCAACTCGGTCGCCGCATACACTATTCTCAGAATGACTTGGTTGAGTACTCACCAGTCACAGAAA
AGCATCTTACGGATGGCATGACAGTAAGAGAATTATGCAGTGCTGCCATAACCATGAGTGATAACACTGC
GGCCAACTTACTTCTGACAACGATCGGAGGACCGAAGGAGCTAACCGCTTTTTTGCACAACATGGGGGAT
CATGTAACTCGCCTTGATCGTTGGGAACCGGAGCTGAATGAAGCCATACCAAACGACGAGCGTGACACCA
CGATGCCTGCAGCAATGGCAACAACGTTGCGCAAACTATTAACTGGCGAACTACTTACTCTAGCTTCCCG
GCAACAATTAATAGACTGGATGGAGGCGGATAAAGTTGCAGGACCACTTCTGCGCTCGGCCCTTCCGGCT
GGCTGGTTTATTGCTGATAAATCTGGAGCCGGTGAGCGTGGGTCTCGCGGTATCATTGCAGCACTGGGGC
CAGATGGTAAGCCCTCCCGTATCGTAGTTATCTACACGACGGGGAGTCAGGCAACTATGGATGAACGAAA
TAGACAGATCGCTGAGATAGGTGCCTCACTGATTAAGCATTGGTAACTGTCAGACCAAGTTTACTCATAT
ATACTTTAGATTGATTTAAAACTTCATTTTTAATTTAAAAGGATCTAGGTGAAGATCCTTTTTGATAATC
TCATGACCAAAATCCCTTAACGTGAGTTTTCGTTCCACTGAGCGTCAGACCCCGTAGAAAAGATCAAAGG
ATCTTCTTGAGATCCTTTTTTTCTGCGCGTAATCTGCTGCTTGCAAACAAAAAAACCACCGCTACCAGCG
GTGGTTTGTTTGCCGGATCAAGAGCTACCAACTCTTTTTCCGAAGGTAACTGGCTTCAGCAGAGCGCAGA
TACCAAATACTGTCCTTCTAGTGTAGCCGTAGTTAGGCCACCACTTCAAGAACTCTGTAGCACCGCCTAC
ATACCTCGCTCTGCTAATCCTGTTACCAGTGGCTGCTGCCAGTGGCGATAAGTCGTGTCTTACCGGGTTG
GACTCAAGACGATAGTTACCGGATAAGGCGCAGCGGTCGGGCTGAACGGGGGGTTCGTGCACACAGCCCA
GCTTGGAGCGAACGACCTACACCGAACTGAGATACCTACAGCGTGAGCTATGAGAAAGCGCCACGCTTCC
CGAAGGGAGAAAGGCGGACAGGTATCCGGTAAGCGGCAGGGTCGGAACAGGAGAGCGCACGAGGGAGCTT
CCAGGGGGAAACGCCTGGTATCTTTATAGTCCTGTCGGGTTTCGCCACCTCTGACTTGAGCGTCGATTTT
TGTGATGCTCGTCAGGGGGGCGGAGCCTATGGAAAAACGCCAGCAACGCGGCCTTTTTACGGTTCCTGGC
CTTTTGCTGGCCTTTTGCTCACATGTTCTTTCCTGCGTTATCCCCTGATTCTGTGGATAACCGTATTACC
GCCTTTGAGTGAGCTGATACCGCTCGCCGCAGCCGAACGACCGAGCGCAGCGAGTCAGTGAGCGAGGAAG
CGGAAGAGCGCCTGATGCGGTATTTTCTCCTTACGCATCTGTGCGGTATTTCACACCGCATAAATTCCGA
CACCATCGAATGGTGCAAAACCTTTCGCGGTATGGCATGATAGCGCCCGGAAGAGAGTCAATTCAGGGTG
GTGAATGTGAAACCAGTAACGTTATACGATGTCGCAGAGTATGCCGGTGTCTCTTATCAGACCGTTTCCC
GCGTGGTGAACCAGGCCAGCCACGTTTCTGCGAAAACGCGGGAAAAAGTGGAAGCGGCGATGGCGGAGCT
GAATTACATTCCCAACCGCGTGGCACAACAACTGGCGGGCAAACAGTCGTTGCTGATTGGCGTTGCCACC
TCCAGTCTGGCCCTGCACGCGCCGTCGCAAATTGTCGCGGCGATTAAATCTCGCGCCGATCAACTGGGTG
CCAGCGTGGTGGTGTCGATGGTAGAACGAAGCGGCGTCGAAGCCTGTAAAGCGGCGGTGCACAATCTTCT
CGCGCAACGCGTCAGTGGGCTGATCATTAACTATCCGCTGGATGACCAGGATGCCATTGCTGTGGAAGCT
GCCTGCACTAATGTTCCGGCGTTATTTCTTGATGTCTCTGACCAGACACCCATCAACAGTATTATTTTCT
CCCATGAAGACGGTACGCGACTGGGCGTGGAGCATCTGGTCGCATTGGGTCACCAGCAAATCGCGCTGTT
AGCGGGCCCATTAAGTTCTGTCTCGGCGCGTCTGCGTCTGGCTGGCTGGCATAAATATCTCACTCGCAAT
CAAATTCAGCCGATAGCGGAACGGGAAGGCGACTGGAGTGCCATGTCCGGTTTTCAACAAACCATGCAAA
TGCTGAATGAGGGCATCGTTCCCACTGCGATGCTGGTTGCCAACGATCAGATGGCGCTGGGCGCAATGCG
CGCCATTACCGAGTCCGGGCTGCGCGTTGGTGCGGATATCTCGGTAGTGGGATACGACGATACCGAAGAC
AGCTCATGTTATATCCCGCCGTTAACCACCATCAAACAGGATTTTCGCCTGCTGGGGCAAACCAGCGTGG
ACCGCTTGCTGCAACTCTCTCAGGGCCAGGCGGTGAAGGGCAATCAGCTGTTGCCCGTCTCACTGGTGAA
AAGAAAAACCACCCTGGCGCCCAATACGCAAACCGCCTCTCCCCGCGCGTTGGCCGATTCATTAATGCAG
CTGGCACGACAGGTTTCCCGACTGGAAAGCGGGCAGTGAGCGCAACGCAATTAATGTGAGTTAGCTCACT
CATTAGGCACCCCAGGCTTTACACTTTATGCTTCCGGCTCGTATGTTGTGTGGAATTGTGAGCGGATAAC
AATTTCACACAGGAAACAGCTATGACCATGATTACGGATTCACTGGCCGTCGTTTTACAACGTCGTGACT
GGGAAAACCCTGGCGTTACCCAACTTAATCGCCTTGCAGCACATCCCCCTTTCGCCAGCTGGCGTAATAG
CGAAGAGGCCCGCACCGATCGCCCTTCCCAACAGTTGCGCAGCCTGAATGGCGAATGGCGCTTTGCCTGG
TTTCCGGCACCAGAAGCGGTGCCGGAAAGCTGGCTGGAGTGCGATCTTCCTGAGGCCGATACTGTCGTCG
TCCCCTCAAACTGGCAGATGCACGGTTACGATGCGCCCATCTACACCAACGTAACCTATCCCATTACGGT
CAATCCGCCGTTTGTTCCCACGGAGAATCCGACGGGTTGTTACTCGCTCACATTTAATGTTGATGAAAGC
TGGCTACAGGAAGGCCAGACGCGAATTATTTTTGATGGCGTTGGAATT
