>Addgene plasmid #55682 | REM2 | addgene partial sequence | sequence record 92963 | pGEX5 5'-GGGCTGGCAAGCCACGTTTGGTG-3'
TGGATCTGGTTCCGCGTGGATCCCCCGTGCCCTACAAACACCAGCTGCGGCGGGCCCAAGCTGTAGATGA
ACTTGACTGGCCACCCCAGGCCTCCCCCTCTGGCTCCTCTGACTCCTTGGGCTCAGGGGAGGCAGCCCTT
ACCCAAAAAGATGGCGTCTTTAAGGTCATGCTCGTGGGGGAGAGTGGCGTGGGCAAGAGCACTCTAGCGG
GCACTTTTGGAGGTCTCCAGGGAGACCATGCTCACGAGATGGAGAACTCAGAGGACACCTATGAGAGACG
GATCATGGTGGACAAAGAAGAAGTGACTTTAATTGTTTATGACATCTGGGAACAGGGAGATGCAGGAGGA
TGGCTGCAGGATCACTGCCTTCAGACGGGGGATGCCTTTCTCATCGTCTTCTCAGTGACAGATCGACGAA
GCTTCTCTAAAGTTCCAGAAACCCTTCTTCGGCTCCGGGCTGGGAGGCCCCACCATGACCTACCTGTCAT
CCTTGTTGGAAATAAGAGTGACCTGGCCCGCTCCCGGGAGGTATCACTGGAGGAGGGTCGCCATCTGGCT
GGGACGCTGAGCTGCAAGCACATCGAGACGTCGGCCGCTCTCCACCACAACACTCGTGAGCTCTTCGAGG
GTGCTGTGCGTCAGATCAGGCTGCGGCGGGGCCGGGGTCATGCCGGGGGCCAGCGACCCGAACCTAGCAG
CCCGGACGGCCCCGCGCCGCCTACGCGCCGTGAGAGCCTCACCAAGAAAGCTAAGCGCTTCCTCGCCAAC
CTGGTGCCGCGCAACGCTAAGTTCTTCAAGCAACGCTCCAGGTCATGTCACGACCTCTCTGTGCTCTGAG
AATTTCATCGTGACTGACTGACGATCTGCCCTCGCGCG
