>Addgene plasmid #55682 | REM2 | addgene partial sequence | sequence record 93031 | pGEX3 5'-CCGGGAGCTGCATGTGTCAGAGG-3'
GAAACGCGCGAGGCAGATCGTCAGTCAGTCACGATGAATTCTCAGAGCACAGAGAGGTCGTGACATGACC
TGGAGCGTTGCTTGAAGAACTTAGCGTTGCGCGGCACCAGGTTGGCGAGGAAGCGCTTAGCTTTCTTGGT
GAGGCTCTCACGGCGCGTAGGCGGCGCGGGGCCGTCCGGGCTGCTAGGTTCGGGTCGCTGGCCCCCGGCA
TGACCCCGGCCCCGCCGCAGCCTGATCTGACGCACAGCACCCTCGAAGAGCTCACGAGTGTTGTGGTGGA
GAGCGGCCGACGTCTCGATGTGCTTGCAGCTCAGCGTCCCAGCCAGATGGCGACCCTCCTCCAGTGATAC
CTCCCGGGAGCGGGCCAGGTCACTCTTATTTCCAACAAGGATGACAGGTAGGTCATGGTGGGGCCTCCCA
GCCCGGAGCCGAAGAAGGGTTTCTGGAACTTTAGAGAAGCTTCGTCGATCTGTCACTGAGAAGACGATGA
GAAAGGCATCCCCCGTCTGAAGGCAGTGATCCTGCAGCCATCCTCCTGCATCTCCCTGTTCCCAGATGTC
ATAAACAATTAAAGTCACTTCTTCTTTGTCCACCATGATCCGTCTCTCATAGGTGTCCTCTGAGTTCTCC
ATCTCGTGAGCATGGTCTCCCTGGAGACCTCCAAAAGTGCCCGCTAGAGTGCTCTTGCCCACGCCACTCT
CCCCCACGAGCATGACCTTAAAGACGCCATCTTTTTGGGTAAGGGCTGCCTCCCCTGAGCCCAAGGAGTC
AGAGGAGCCAGAGGGGGAGGCCTGGGGTGGCCAGTCAAGTTCATCTACAGCTTGGGCCCGCCGCAGCTGG
TGTTTGTAGGGCACGGGGGATCCACGCGGAACCAGATCCGATTTGAGGATGGTCGCCACCACCAAACGTG
GCTTGCCAGCCCTGCAAAGGCCATGCTATATACTTGCTGGATTTCAAGTACTTATCAATTTGTGGGATAG
CTTCAATACG
