>Addgene plasmid #55682 | REM2 | addgene partial sequence | sequence record 93075 | pGEX5 5'-GGGCTGGCAAGCCACGTTTGGTG-3'
TCGGATCTGGTTCCGCGTGGATCCCCCGTGCCCTACAAACACCAGCTGCGGCGGGCCCAAGCTGTAGATG
AACTTGACTGGCCACCCCAGGCCTCCCCCTCTGGCTCCTCTGACTCCTTGGGCTCAGGGGAGGCAGCCCT
TACCCAAAAAGATGGCGTCTTTAAGGTCATGCTCGTGGGGGAGAGTGGCGTGGGCAAGAGCACTCTAGCG
GGCACTTTTGGAGGTCTCCAGGGAGACCATGCTCACGAGATGGAGAACTCAGAGGACACCTATGAGAGAC
GGATCATGGTGGACAAAGAAGAAGTGACTTTAATTGTTTATGACATCTGGGAACAGGGAGATGCAGGAGG
ATGGCTGCAGGATCACTGCCTTCAGACGGGGGATGCCTTTCTCATCGTCTTCTCAGTGACAGATCGACGA
AGCTTCTCTAAAGTTCCAGAAACCCTTCTTCGGCTCCGGGCTGGGAGGCCCCACCATGACCTACCTGTCA
TCCTTGTTGGAAATAAGAGTGACCTGGCCCGCTCCCGGGAGGTATCACTGGAGGAGGGTCGCCATCTGGC
TGGGACGCTGAGCTGCAAGCACATCGAGACGTCGGCCGCTCTCCACCACAACACTCGTGAGCTCTTCGAG
GGTGCTGTGCGTCAGATCAGGCTGCGGCGGGGCCGGGGTCATGCCGGGGGCCAGCGACCCGAACCTAGCA
GCCCGGACGGCCCCGCGCCGCCTACGCGCCGTGAGAGCCTCACCAAGAAAGCTAAGCGCTTCCTCGCCAA
CCTGGTGCCGCGCAACGCTAAGTTCTTCAAGCAACGCTCCAGGTCATGTCACGACCTCTCTGTGCTCTGA
GAATTCATCGTGACTGACTGACGATCTGCCTCGCGCGTTTCGGTGATGACGGTGAAAACCTCTGACACAT
GCAGCT
