>Addgene plasmid #55682 | REM2 | addgene partial sequence | sequence record 93078 | pGEX3 5'-CCGGGAGCTGCATGTGTCAGAGG-3'
CGCGCGAGGCAGATCGTCAGTCAGTCACGATGAATTCTCAGAGCACAGAGAGGTCGTGACATGACCTGGA
GCGTTGCTTGAAGAACTTAGCGTTGCGCGGCACCAGGTTGGCGAGGAAGCGCTTAGCTTTCTTGGTGAGG
CTCTCACGGCGCGTAGGCGGCGCGGGGCCGTCCGGGCTGCTAGGTTCGGGTCGCTGGCCCCCGGCATGAC
CCCGGCCCCGCCGCAGCCTGATCTGACGCACAGCACCCTCGAAGAGCTCACGAGTGTTGTGGTGGAGAGC
GGCCGACGTCTCGATGTGCTTGCAGCTCAGCGTCCCAGCCAGATGGCGACCCTCCTCCAGTGATACCTCC
CGGGAGCGGGCCAGGTCACTCTTATTTCCAACAAGGATGACAGGTAGGTCATGGTGGGGCCTCCCAGCCC
GGAGCCGAAGAAGGGTTTCTGGAACTTTAGAGAAGCTTCGTCGATCTGTCACTGAGAAGACGATGAGAAA
GGCATCCCCCGTCTGAAGGCAGTGATCCTGCAGCCATCCTCCTGCATCTCCCTGTTCCCAGATGTCATAA
ACAATTAAAGTCACTTCTTCTTTGTCCACCATGATCCGTCTCTCATAGGTGTCCTCTGAGTTCTCCATCT
CGTGAGCATGGTCTCCCTGGAGACCTCCAAAAGTGCCCGCTAGAGTGCTCTTGCCCACGCCACTCTCCCC
CACGAGCATGACCTTAAAGACGCCATCTTTTTGGGTAAGGGCTGCCTCCCCTGAGCCCAAGGAGTCAGAG
GAGCCAGAGGGGGAGGCCTGGGGTGGCCAGTCAAGTTCATCTACAGCTTGGGCCCGCCGCAGCTGGTGTT
TGTAGGGCAC
